>Addgene plasmid #189724 | pPpT4- PGK1prom-TIR1-FLAG | addgene full sequence | sequence record 373205 | Addgene NGS Result
TGGCCTTTTGCTCACATGTATTTAAATTGCCAGTGTATGTGCACTTATAGAGGATGTACAAATGGTCAGA
GTTTCCCCAAAGAGCAGATGGAAAAGCAATTAGATTTTCGTTACTGAATCAGGCATTCAAAAAGAAACAA
TAAGTCGCAACAATGATGTTAATCTCGAATATTGAAGTAAATGCTTCCAGCAATAATGTGACAGTTGCTC
GAATCTAGAACGGTATTAACAGAATAGACCGAGACTCTCCTATTTCAGCGTCCTAAACTCTATCTTGGGA
CCAAGGAAGAAAGCTACGCACTTAAGAATAGGACCATGCATACCAAAACAATAGACCTGACCTGATACGC
TATGCACTGCAAATCGAAGAAAAAAGCAATTCATTCGGAACAAAACGTCAGAGCGGGTTTTCTAATAGAA
TTTGCGTAATATATAAACCTAAATACCATAATTGAGGTGTTTCTTTTCTCTGATAAAAGTACAACGAAGT
GCTCTTGTCATACCGCAACAAAGATGTTGAACACTTCGTATCAGTTTCCCAAAGATGTTGCAAGATACGA
CGTGGCAGATGCTGTCAATGAGCAACTTCAAGCTACCTTTTTGAATTCAAAGGTTCAACATGAGCCCGGT
TCAAGATATCAACACCAAGAGGGAATCAACTCATCACCAGAGAGAAAAAATTCAGTCTTTTCATCTGCTG
ATATATCTACCACATCGTCACCTACTTCTCCGAAGTCTAAAGCCAATTCTCAATTTGCTAGAGACTCTGT
CGACAGTTCTATCTACCCGAGGAAACCGATACATAGGAGATCTAATACAGAGGTATCATCCAATGATTCC
GAAAAAGATTTCAGTTTGGACTCCCTTTTTAAAGCACAGTATCGGGATACAAAGCTGAAACCCTCCCCAT
TTCAAGCTTCTAGTGGTAGGAATTCTGTACCGGTTTACAGAAGGACGACTCTTGATGCGCCAACCACAGT
GACAATAGACATAGAGGAAATGACAAAAGGATTATGCGAGGATGCTGCTGGAGACGATTCAAAGTTTAGT
TTAGAAAGGTCCTCCATTTATGCTGATAGAATACTAGATACCCGTGAACTTTGTCTCAGGAGATCCGCAT
CAGACGAAGGATGTTCCGACCTGCAAATAATCGAAGAAGAGACCCCTAGGCCGTACGACAGTCAGTTAGT
AGATATTTATACCATTCTGCGAGAAGGTCCCCTGCAGGAAGTTGGTACCCAGCCGATCACGCCTGCTCTG
AGTTTGGCTGGAGCAGCAAATCTCATGATAACCGAGGTTTAAATTAAGGTACATAACAAAAATTCAATGT
TCAAAGACGCACATACCAAGACTTACTAATCGCAGAATGTTGGTGCAGTATTTGTCGTAAGCCAAAACCA
TCGATGTTGACTTCCTAATTCAGTCTTTAAACCGCAAAAGGATTCTGATTCGCAGATGGCCTGATCTCCA
AACTCAGGCTGGGGCTCTAACTCGAGCAAGTGTCCTATGCTGTAGGCCGCAGCCCTTTTGGTTCGACGAC
GTGCGTGGTTATGAGACGCTCGGCTGTTTTGCGCTAAGCTGGCCGTATCGAGTAAATTCTACAGGCACCT
GCGAGGCAAGCAATCTACTAATGTTTATTTTTCGTCCAACCTAATTGTGGTTTCAAAGCGCTATCAGGTG
GGGGGTAAGAGGAATGTGAGTGGAAAGCGAAAATAACTGGCAGCTGGGGTCAGATCCCGTGATGCCACCT
CTTGTGGTATTTTGAAACGCGTGTTGCGATTGGCCGCGAGAACGGAAAGGAATATATTTACTGCCGATCG
CATTTTGGCCTCAAATAAATCTTGAGCTTTTGGACATAGATTATATGTTCTTTCTTGGAAGCTCTTTCAG
CTAATAGTGAAGTGTTTCCTACTAAGGATCGCCTCCAAACGTTCCAACTACGGGCGGAGGTTGCAAAGAA
AACGGGTCTCTCAGCGAATTGTTCTCATCCATGAGTGAGTCCTCTCCGTCCTTTCCTCGCGCCTGGCAAT
AAAGCCTCCTTCGGAGGAGCTCCGTCTAGAGAATAATTGCTGCCTTTATGACTTTCGGACTAGCGCCAAC
CACGAACCACACCACCACACCATCACTGTCACCCGTCATAGTTCATCCCTCTCTCCTTATAAAGCATCTA
ATAGGTTCCACAATTGTTTGCCAAAAAATCTCTTAGCATAGCCCAATTGATTACGAAAATGACTTATTTT
CCTGAAGAAGTTGTAGAACACATATTTTCCTTTTTACCTGCTCAAAGAGATAGAAACACCGTCTCCTTGG
TCTGTAAGGTTTGGTACGAAATCGAAAGATTGTCTAGAAGAGGTGTTTTTGTTGGTAATTGTTACGCAGT
TAGAGCTGGTAGAGTTGCTGCAAGATTCCCAAACGTTAGAGCATTGACTGTTAAAGGTAAACCTCATTTT
GCTGATTTCAATTTGGTTCCACCTGATTGGGGTGGTTATGCTGGTCCATGGATTGAAGCTGCAGCTAGAG
GTTGTCACGGTTTGGAAGAATTGAGAATGAAGAGAATGGTTGTTTCTGATGAATCATTGGAATTGTTAGC
AAGATCTTTTCCTAGATTCAGAGCTTTGGTTTTGATCTCATGTGAAGGTTTTTCCACCGATGGTTTAGCA
GCTGTTGCTTCACATTGTAAGTTGTTGAGAGAATTGGATTTGCAAGAAAACGAAGTTGAAGATAGAGGTC
CAAGATGGTTATCTTGTTTTCCTGATTCCTGTACAAGTTTGGTTTCTTTGAACTTCGCATGTATCAAGGG
TGAAGTTAACGCTGGTAGTTTGGAAAGATTAGTTTCTAGATCACCAAATTTGAGATCTTTGAGATTGAAC
AGATCCGTTAGTGTTGATACCTTGGCAAAGATCTTGTTGAGAACTCCTAATTTGGAAGATTTGGGTACTG
GTAACTTGACAGATGATTTCCAAACAGAATCATACTTCAAGTTGACCTCCGCTTTGGAAAAGTGTAAGAT
GTTGAGATCTTTGTCAGGTTTTTGGGATGCAAGTCCAGTTTGTTTGTCTTTTATATATCCTTTGTGTGCT
CAATTGACTGGTTTGAATTTGTCTTACGCACCAACTTTGGATGCTAGTGATTTGACAAAGATGATCTCTA
GATGTGTTAAGTTGCAAAGATTGTGGGTTTTGGATTGTATCTCAGATAAAGGTTTGCAAGTTGTTGCTTC
TTCTTGTAAGGATTTGCAAGAATTGAGAGTTTTTCCAAGTGATTTCTATGTTGCAGGTTACTCTGCTGTT
ACAGAAGAAGGTTTAGTTGCAGTTTCATTGGGTTGTCCTAAGTTGAACTCCTTGTTGTACTTCTGTCATC
AAATGACCAACGCAGCTTTGGTTACTGTTGCTAAAAATTGTCCAAACTTCACTAGATTCAGATTGTGTAT
CTTGGAACCAGGTAAACCTGATGTTGTTACATCACAACCTTTAGATGAAGGTTTTGGTGCAATCGTTAGA
GAGTGTAAGGGTTTGCAAAGATTGTCCATCAGTGGTTTGTTGACAGATAAGGTTTTTATGTACATCGGTA
AATACGCTAAGCAATTGGAAATGTTGTCAATCGCATTCGCTGGTGACTCCGATAAGGGTATGATGCATGT
TATGAACGGTTGTAAGAACTTAAGAAAGTTGGAAATCAGAGATTCTCCATTTGGTGACGCAGCTTTGTTG
GGTAATTTCGCAAGATATGAAACAATGAGATCTTTGTGGATGTCCAGTTGTAACGTTACCTTGAAAGGTT
GTCAAGTTTTAGCTTCAAAGATGCCAATGTTGAACGTTGAAGTTATTAACGAAAGAGATGGTTCCAATGA
AATGGAAGAAAACCATGGTGACTTGCCTAAAGTTGAAAAGTTATACGTCTACAGAACAACCGCAGGTGCC
AGAGATGATGCTCCTAACTTCGTCAAGATTTTAGATTATAAAGATGACGATGACAAGTGAGCGGCCGCTC
AAGAGGATGTCAGAATGCCATTTGCCTGAGAGATGCAGGCTTCATTTTTGATACTTTTTTATTTGTAACC
TATATAGTATAGGATTTTTTTTGTCATTTTGTTTCTTCTCGTACGAGCTTGCTCCTGATCAGCCTATCTC
GCAGCAGATGAATATCTTGTGGTAGGGGTTTGGGAAAATCATTCGAGTTTGATGTTTTTCTTGGTATTTC
CCACTCCTCTTCAGAGTACAGAAGATTAAGTGAGACCTTCGTTTGTGCGGATCCTTCAGTAATGTCTTGT
TTCTTTTGTTGCAGTGGTGAGCCATTTTGACTTCGTGAAAGTTTCTTTAGAATAGTTGTTTCCAGAGGCC
AAACATTCCACCCGTAGTAAAGTGCAAGCGTAGGAAGACCAAGACTGGCATAAATCAGGTATAAGTGTCG
AGCACTGGCAGGTGATCTTCTGAAAGTTTCTACTAGCAGATAAGATCCAGTAGTCATGCATATGGCAACA
ATGTACCGTGTGGATCTAAGAACGCGTCCTACTAACCTTCGCATTCGTTGGTCCAGTTTGTTGTTATCGA
TCAACGTGACAAGGTTGTCGATTCCGCGTAAGCATGCATACCCAAGGACGCCTGTTGCAATTCCAAGTGA
GCCAGTTCCAACAATCTTTGTAATATTAGAGCACTTCATTGTGTTGCGCTTGAAAGTAAAATGCGAACAA
ATTAAGAGATAATCTCGAAACCGCGACTTCAAACGCCAATATGATGTGCGGCACACAATAAGCGTTCATA
TCCGCTGGGTGACTTTCTCGCTTTAAAAAATTATCCGAAAAAATTTTCTAGAGTGTTGTTACTTTATACT
TCCGGCTCGTATAATACGACAAGGTGTAAGGAGGACTAAACCATGGCTAAACTCACCTCTGCTGTTCCAG
TCCTGACTGCTCGTGATGTTGCTGGTGCTGTTGAGTTCTGGACTGATAGACTCGGTTTCTCCCGTGACTT
CGTAGAGGACGACTTTGCCGGTGTTGTACGTGACGACGTTACCCTGTTCATCTCCGCAGTTCAGGACCAG
GTTGTGCCAGACAACACTCTGGCATGGGTATGGGTTCGTGGTCTGGACGAACTGTACGCTGAGTGGTCTG
AGGTCGTGTCTACCAACTTCCGTGATGCATCTGGTCCAGCTATGACCGAGATCGGTGAACAGCCCTGGGG
TCGTGAGTTTGCACTGCGTGATCCAGCTGGTAACTGCGTGCATTTCGTCGCAGAAGAGCAGGACTAACAA
TTGACACCTTACGATTATTTAGAGAGTATTTATTAGTTTTATTGTATGTATACGGATGTTTTATTATCTA
TTTATGCCCTTATATTCTGTAACTATCCAAAAGTCCTATCTTATCAAGCCAGCAATCTATGTCCGCGAAC
GTCAACTAAAAATAAGCTTTTTATGCTCTTCTCTCTTTTTTTCCCTTCGGTATAATTATACCTTGCATCC
ACAGATTCTCCTGCCAAATTTTGCATAATCCTTTACAACATGGCTATATGGGAGCACTTAGCGCCCTCCA
AAACCCATATTGCCTACGCATGTATAGGTGTTTTTTCCACAATATTTTCTCTGTGCTCTCTTTTTATTAA
AGAGAAGCTCTATATCGGAGAAGCTTCTGTGGCCGTTATATTCGGCCTTATCGTGGGACCACATTGCCTG
AATTGGTTTGCCCCGGAAGATTGGGGAAACTTGGATCTGATTACCTTAGCTGCAGGTACCACTGAGCGTC
AGACCCCGTAGAAAAGATCAAAGGATCTTCTTGAGATCCTTTTTTTCTGCGCGTAATCTGCTGCTTGCAA
ACAAAAAAACCACCGCTACCAGCGGTGGTTTGTTTGCCGGATCAAGAGCTACCAACTCTTTTTCCGAAGG
TAACTGGCTTCAGCAGAGCGCAGATACCAAATACTGTTCTTCTAGTGTAGCCGTAGTTAGGCCACCACTT
CAAGAACTCTGTAGCACCGCCTACATACCTCGCTCTGCTAATCCTGTTACCAGTGGCTGCTGCCAGTGGC
GATAAGTCGTGTCTTACCGGGTTGGACTCAAGACGATAGTTACCGGATAAGGCGCAGCGGTCGGGCTGAA
CGGGGGGTTCGTGCACACAGCCCAGCTTGGAGCGAACGACCTACACCGAACTGAGATACCTACAGCGTGA
GCTATGAGAAAGCGCCACGCTTCCCGAAGGGAGAAAGGCGGACAGGTATCCGGTAAGCGGCAGGGTCGGA
ACAGGAGAGCGCACGAGGGAGCTTCCAGGGGGAAACGCCTGGTATCTTTATAGTCCTGTCGGGTTTCGCC
ACCTCTGACTTGAGCGTCGATTTTTGTGATGCTCGTCAGGGGGGCGGAGCCTATGGAAAAACGCCAGCAA
CGCGGCCTTTTTACGGTTCCTGGCCTTTTGC
Features (pLannotate 1.2.2; 6 found; start..end, strand, type, name):
   2229..3953    +  CDS            TIR1B_ORYSJ: Experimental evidence at transcript level: Swiss-Prot protein existence level 2. From Oryza sativa subsp. japonica (Rice).
   3989..4235    +  terminator     AOX1 terminator: Pichia pastoris AOX1; transcription terminator for AOX1
   4821..4845    +  promoter       lac UV5 promoter (fragment): E. coli lac promoter with an "up" mutation
   4873..5244    +  CDS            ble: BLE_STRHI - Experimental evidence at protein level: Swiss-Prot protein existence level 1. Binding protein with a strong affinity to the bleomycin family of antibiotics. From Streptoalloteichus hindustanus.
   5500..5718    +  CDS            NHA1 (fragment): NAH1_YEAST - Experimental evidence at protein level: Swiss-Prot protein existence level 1. Sodium export from cell, takes up external protons in exchange for internal sodium ions. From Saccharomyces cerevisiae (strain ATCC 204508 / S288c) (Baker's yeast).
   5771..6359    +  rep_origin     ori: high-copy-number ColE1/pMB1/pBR322/pUC origin of replication
