[The description below was written by a language model from this plasmid's Addgene catalogue record and pLannotate feature annotations shown in this document.]
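Description:
pPpT4-PGK1prom-TIR1-FLAG (originally named pAEA454) is a yeast expression plasmid built on the pPpT4 backbone for use in Komagataella phaffii (Pichia pastoris). It is maintained in E. coli through a high-copy ColE1/pUC-type origin of replication. Selection in both bacteria and yeast relies on the Streptoalloteichus hindustanus ble gene, whose product binds bleomycin-family antibiotics and confers Zeocin resistance. A short bacterial lac UV5-like promoter fragment is annotated just upstream of ble. The yeast promoter driving the marker is not annotated in the feature table. No yeast replication origin is annotated either, and the record does not state how the plasmid is maintained in the yeast host.

The payload is the rice (Oryza sativa) F-box protein OsTIR1, inserted by Gibson cloning. According to the catalogue entry it is expressed from the PGK1 promoter, and the feature table shows the coding sequence followed by the AOX1 transcription terminator. The promoter itself was not detected by the automated annotation but presumably lies in the unannotated region upstream of the coding sequence. The plasmid name indicates a FLAG epitope tag on TIR1, which would allow immunodetection, though the tag is also not annotated as a separate feature. A short fragment matching S. cerevisiae NHA1 lies between the marker and the origin and is probably an incidental match from the annotation software rather than a functional element.

The construct supplies the TIR1 component of the auxin-inducible degron (AID) system. In the presence of auxin, TIR1 recruits degron-tagged target proteins to the host SCF ubiquitin ligase for proteasomal degradation. The plasmid was made to establish inducible and reversible protein depletion in K. phaffii.
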