Addgene plasmid #189724: pPpT4- PGK1prom-TIR1-FLAG
Purpose: Enables expression of OsTIR1 from the PGK1 promoter, used to implement the AID system in Komagataella phaffii (original name pAEA454)
Depositing lab: Anita Emmerstorfer-Augustin. Depositing organization: Technische Universitaet Graz. Publication: Applying the auxin-based degron system for the inducible, reversible and complete protein degradation in Komagataella phaffii. Lehmayer L, Bernauer L, Emmerstorfer-Augustin A. iScience. 2022 Aug 6;25(9):104888. doi: 10.1016/j.isci.2022.104888. eCollection 2022 Sep 16. PubMed 36043049.
Backbone
  Vector backbone: pPpT4
  Backbone manufacturer: Näätsaari et al., 2012
  Vector type: Yeast Expression
  Selectable markers: Zeocin
Growth in bacteria
  Bacterial resistance: Bleocin (Zeocin), 50 μg/mL
  Growth temperature: 37°C
  Growth strain: DH5alpha
  Copy number: High Copy
Gene/Insert
  Gene/Insert name: OsTIR1
  Promoter: PGK1 promoter
  Cloning method: Gibson Cloning
  Sequencing primers: 5′ ctttgtctcaggagatccgc
Terms and licenses: Academic/Nonprofit Terms; Industry Terms: Not Available to Industry
How to cite: pPpT4- PGK1prom-TIR1-FLAG was a gift from Anita Emmerstorfer-Augustin (Addgene plasmid # 189724 ; http://n2t.net/addgene:189724 ; RRID:Addgene_189724)
